Addgene plasmid #147354: pnEA-NpG-DmCaf40_25-291_R
Purpose: Bacterial Expression of DmCaf40_25-291
Depositing lab: Elisa Izaurralde. Depositing organization: Max Planck Institute for Developmental Biology.
Backbone
  Vector backbone: Unknown
  Vector type: Bacterial Expression
Growth in bacteria
  Bacterial resistance: Ampicillin, 100 μg/mL
  Growth temperature: 37°C
  Growth strain: DH5alpha
  Copy number: Low Copy
Gene/Insert
  Gene/Insert name: DmCaf40_25-291
  Species: D. melanogaster (fly)
  Entrez Gene: Rcd-1 (a.k.a. Dmel_CG14213, CAF40, CG14213, Caf40, Dmel\CG14213, Drcd-1)
  Cloning method: Unknown
Terms and licenses: Academic/Nonprofit Terms; Industry Terms: Not Available to Industry
Depositor comments: ORF extracted from NCBI: NM_167675.1. Plasmids from this collection were made available to the research community and donated after the lab closed. Please note that the sequence provided by the depositing laboratory may be theoretical/predicted or based on Sanger sequencing results. There may be discrepancies between sequencing results obtained by Addgene and the depositor sequence. If an Addgene verified sequence is not available, please contact before placing your order to request that our lab fully sequence the plasmid.
How to cite: pnEA-NpG-DmCaf40_25-291_R was a gift from Elisa Izaurralde (Addgene plasmid # 147354 ; http://n2t.net/addgene:147354 ; RRID:Addgene_147354)
