[The description below was written by a language model from this plasmid's Addgene catalogue record and pLannotate feature annotations shown in this document.]
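Description:
pnEA-NpG-DmCaf40_25-291_R is a 7,174 nt bacterial expression plasmid for producing a fragment of the Drosophila melanogaster CAF40 protein (Rcd-1/CG14213), covering residues 25–291, in E. coli. The catalogue lists the backbone as unknown, but the annotated features show a pET-like, pBR322-derived architecture. It has a ColE1/pMB1-type origin accompanied by the bom region and the rop gene, consistent with the low copy number recorded. An ampicillin resistance gene (bla) with its own promoter provides selection. Scattered fragments of the tetracycline resistance gene and its promoter appear to be non-functional remnants of the parental vector.

The expression cassette is driven by a T7 promoter followed by a lac operator and the strong T7 gene 10 ribosome binding site. A plasmid-borne lacI gene supplies repressor, so transcription is held off until induced with IPTG in a host that provides T7 RNA polymerase. The open reading frame begins with Schistosoma japonicum glutathione S-transferase, giving an N-terminal GST tag for affinity purification on glutathione resin. The CAF40 fragment follows. The annotation tool labels this fragment by similarity to its human orthologue CNOT9, a conserved subunit of the CCR4-NOT deadenylase complex, although the insert is of fly origin according to the record. There is a short gap between GST and the insert, but no linker or protease site is annotated there. A T7 terminator closes the unit. A short match to a T7 gene 10-derived sequence lies just upstream of the terminator and is probably vector sequence rather than a functional tag. The record gives bacterial expression as the only purpose. The depositor sequence may be theoretical rather than fully verified.
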