Features (pLannotate 1.2.2; 20 found; start..end, strand, type, name):
    104..208     +  promoter       AmpR promoter: bla
    209..1069    +  CDS            AmpR: β-lactamase; bla; confers resistance to ampicillin, carbenicillin, and related antibiotics
   1240..1828    +  rep_origin     ori: high-copy-number ColE1/pMB1/pBR322/pUC origin of replication
   2014..2156    -  misc_feature   bom: basis of mobility region from pBR322
   2258..2449    -  CDS            rop: Rop protein, which maintains plasmids at low copy number; rop
   2466..2846    +  CDS            YPB1_ECOLX: Protein predicted: Swiss-Prot protein existence level 4. From Escherichia coli.
   3088..3712    -  CDS            TcR (fragment): tetracycline efflux protein; tet; confers resistance to tetracycline
   3727..3748    -  protein_bind   CAP binding site: CAP binding activates transcription in the presence of cAMP. E. coli catabolite activator protein
   3761..4843    -  CDS            lacI: lac repressor; lacI; The lac repressor binds to the lac operator to inhibit transcription in E. coli. This inhibition can be relieved by adding lactose or isopropyl-β-D-thiogalactopyranoside (IPTG).
   4844..4921    -  promoter       lacI promoter: lacI
   4929..5208    -  CDS            TcR (fragment): tetracycline efflux protein; tet; confers resistance to tetracycline
   5230..5248    +  promoter       T7 promoter: promoter for bacteriophage T7 RNA polymerase
   5249..5273    +  protein_bind   lac operator: The lac repressor binds to the lac operator to inhibit transcription in E. coli. This inhibition can be relieved by adding lactose or isopropyl-β-D-thiogalactopyranoside (IPTG). lac repressor encoded by lacI
   5288..5310    +  RBS            RBS: efficient ribosome binding site from bacteriophage T7 gene 10 (Olins and Rangwala, 1989)
   5321..5971    +  CDS            GST: glutathione S-transferase from Schistosoma japonicum
   6023..6829    +  CDS            CNOT9 (fragment): CNOT9_HUMAN - Also known as RCD1, RQCD1. Experimental evidence at protein level: Swiss-Prot protein existence level 1. Component of the CCR4-NOT complex which is one of the major cellular mRNA deadenylases and is linked to various cellular processes including bulk mRNA degradation, miRNA-mediated repression, translational repression during translational initiation and general transcription regulation. Additional complex functions may be a consequence of its influence on mRNA expression. Involved in down- regulation of MYB- and JUN-dependent transcription. May play a role in cell differentiatio
   6858..6907    +  CDS            SET1 (fragment): solubility-enhancement tag derived from T7 phage gene 10B
   6915..6962    +  terminator     T7 terminator: transcription terminator for bacteriophage T7 RNA polymerase
   6985..7089    -  CDS            TcR (fragment): tetracycline efflux protein; tet; confers resistance to tetracycline
   7137..7165    -  promoter       tet promoter: E. coli promoter for tetracycline efflux protein gene
>Addgene plasmid #147354 | pnEA-NpG-DmCaf40_25-291_R | depositor full sequence | sequence record 289801 | Full Sequence
TTCTTGAAGACGAAAGGGCCTCGTGATACGCCTATTTTTATAGGTTAATGTCATGATAATAATGGTTTCT
TAGACGTCAGGTGGCACTTTTCGGGGAAATGTGCGCGGAACCCCTATTTGTTTATTTTTCTAAATACATT
CAAATATGTATCCGCTCATGAGACAATAACCCTGATAAATGCTTCAATAATATTGAAAAAGGAAGAGTAT
GAGTATTCAACATTTCCGTGTCGCCCTTATTCCCTTTTTTGCGGCATTTTGCCTTCCTGTTTTTGCTCAC
CCAGAAACGCTGGTGAAAGTAAAAGATGCTGAAGATCAGTTGGGTGCACGAGTGGGTTACATCGAACTGG
ATCTCAACAGCGGTAAGATCCTTGAGAGTTTTCGCCCCGAAGAACGTTTTCCAATGATGAGCACTTTTAA
AGTTCTGCTATGTGGCGCGGTATTATCCCGTGTTGACGCCGGGCAAGAGCAACTCGGTCGCCGCATACAC
TATTCTCAGAATGACTTGGTTGAGTACTCACCAGTCACAGAAAAGCATCTTACGGATGGCATGACAGTAA
GAGAATTATGCAGTGCTGCCATAACCATGAGTGATAACACTGCGGCCAACTTACTTCTGACAACGATCGG
AGGACCGAAGGAGCTAACCGCTTTTTTGCACAACATGGGGGATCATGTAACTCGCCTTGATCGTTGGGAA
CCGGAGCTGAATGAAGCCATACCAAACGACGAGCGTGACACCACGATGCCTGCAGCAATGGCAACAACGT
TGCGCAAACTATTAACTGGCGAACTACTTACTCTAGCTTCCCGGCAACAATTAATAGACTGGATGGAGGC
GGATAAAGTTGCAGGACCACTTCTGCGCTCGGCCCTTCCGGCTGGCTGGTTTATTGCTGATAAATCTGGA
GCCGGTGAGCGTGGGTCTCGCGGTATCATTGCAGCACTGGGGCCAGATGGTAAGCCCTCCCGTATCGTAG
TTATCTACACGACGGGGAGTCAGGCAACTATGGATGAACGAAATAGACAGATCGCTGAGATAGGTGCCTC
ACTGATTAAGCATTGGTAACTGTCAGACCAAGTTTACTCATATATACTTTAGATTGATTTAAAACTTCAT
TTTTAATTTAAAAGGATCTAGGTGAAGATCCTTTTTGATAATCTCATGACCAAAATCCCTTAACGTGAGT
TTTCGTTCCACTGAGCGTCAGACCCCGTAGAAAAGATCAAAGGATCTTCTTGAGATCCTTTTTTTCTGCG
CGTAATCTGCTGCTTGCAAACAAAAAAACCACCGCTACCAGCGGTGGTTTGTTTGCCGGATCAAGAGCTA
CCAACTCTTTTTCCGAAGGTAACTGGCTTCAGCAGAGCGCAGATACCAAATACTGTCCTTCTAGTGTAGC
CGTAGTTAGGCCACCACTTCAAGAACTCTGTAGCACCGCCTACATACCTCGCTCTGCTAATCCTGTTACC
AGTGGCTGCTGCCAGTGGCGATAAGTCGTGTCTTACCGGGTTGGACTCAAGACGATAGTTACCGGATAAG
GCGCAGCGGTCGGGCTGAACGGGGGGTTCGTGCACACAGCCCAGCTTGGAGCGAACGACCTACACCGAAC
TGAGATACCTACAGCGTGAGCTATGAGAAAGCGCCACGCTTCCCGAAGGGAGAAAGGCGGACAGGTATCC
GGTAAGCGGCAGGGTCGGAACAGGAGAGCGCACGAGGGAGCTTCCAGGGGGAAACGCCTGGTATCTTTAT
AGTCCTGTCGGGTTTCGCCACCTCTGACTTGAGCGTCGATTTTTGTGATGCTCGTCAGGGGGGCGGAGCC
TATGGAAAAACGCCAGCAACGCGGCCTTTTTACGGTTCCTGGCCTTTTGCTGGCCTTTTGCTCACATGTT
CTTTCCTGCGTTATCCCCTGATTCTGTGGATAACCGTATTACCGCCTTTGAGTGAGCTGATACCGCTCGC
CGCAGCCGAACGACCGAGCGCAGCGAGTCAGTGAGCGAGGAAGCGGAAGAGCGCCTGATGCGGTATTTTC
TCCTTACGCATCTGTGCGGTATTTCACACCGCATATATGGTGCACTCTCAGTACAATCTGCTCTGATGCC
GCATAGTTAAGCCAGTATACACTCCGCTATCGCTACGTGACTGGGTCATGGCTGCGCCCCGACACCCGCC
AACACCCGCTGACGCGCCCTGACGGGCTTGTCTGCTCCCGGCATCCGCTTACAGACAAGCTGTGACCGTC
TCCGGGAGCTGCATGTGTCAGAGGTTTTCACCGTCATCACCGAAACGCGCGAGGCAGCTGCGGTAAAGCT
CATCAGCGTGGTCGTGAAGCGATTCACAGATGTCTGCCTGTTCATCCGCGTCCAGCTCGTTGAGTTTCTC
CAGAAGCGTTAATGTCTGGCTTCTGATAAAGCGGGCCATGTTAAGGGCGGTTTTTTCCTGTTTGGTCACT
GATGCCTCCGTGTAAGGGGGATTTCTGTTCATGGGGGTAATGATACCGATGAAACGAGAGAGGATGCTCA
CGATACGGGTTACTGATGATGAACATGCCCGGTTACTGGAACGTTGTGAGGGTAAACAACTGGCGGTATG
GATGCGGCGGGACCAGAGAAAAATCACTCAGGGTCAATGCCAGCGCTTCGTTAATACAGATGTAGGTGTT
CCACAGGGTAGCCAGCAGCATCCTGCGATGCAGATCCGGAACATAATGGTGCAGGGCGCTGACTTCCGCG
TTTCCAGACTTTACGAAACACGGAAACCGAAGACCATTCATGTTGTTGCTCAGGTCGCAGACGTTTTGCA
GCAGCAGTCGCTTCACGTTCGCTCGCGTATCGGTGATTCATTCTGCTAACCAGTAAGGCAACCCCGCCAG
CCTAGCCGGGTCCTCAACGACAGGAGCACGATCATGCGCACCCGTGGCCAGGACCCAACGCTGCCCGAGA
TGCGCCGCGTGCGGCTGCTGGAGATGGCGGACGCGATGGATATGTTCTGCCAAGGGTTGGTTTGCGCATT
CACAGTTCTCCGCAAGAATTGATTGGCTCCAATTCTTGGAGTGGTGAATCCGTTAGCGAGGTGCCGCCGG
CTTCCATTCAGGTCGAGGTGGCCCGGCTCCATGCACCGCGACGCAACGCGGGGAGGCAGACAAGGTATAG
GGCGGCGCCTACAATCCATGCCAACCCGTTCCATGTGCTCGCCGAGGCGGCATAAATCGCCGTGACGATC
AGCGGTCCAGTGATCGAAGTTAGGCTGGTAAGAGCCGCGAGCGATCCTTGAAGCTGTCCCTGATGGTCGT
CATCTACCTGCCTGGACAGCATGGCCTGCAACGCGGGCATCCCGATGCCGCCGGAAGCGAGAAGAATCAT
AATGGGGAAGGCCATCCAGCCTCGCGTCGCGAACGCCAGCAAGACGTAGCCCAGCGCGTCGGCCGCCATG
CCGGCGATAATGGCCTGCTTCTCGCCGAAACGTTTGGTGGCGGGACCAGTGACGAAGGCTTGAGCGAGGG
CGTGCAAGATTCCGAATACCGCAAGCGACAGGCCGATCATCGTCGCGCTCCAGCGAAAGCGGTCCTCGCC
GAAAATGACCCAGAGCGCTGCCGGCACCTGTCCTACGAGTTGCATGATAAAGAAGACAGTCATAAGTGCG
GCGACGATAGTCATGCCCCGCGCCCACCGGAAGGAGCTGACTGGGTTGAAGGCTCTCAAGGGCATCGGTC
GAGATCCCGGTGCCTAATGAGTGAGCTAACTTACATTAATTGCGTTGCGCTCACTGCCCGCTTTCCAGTC
GGGAAACCTGTCGTGCCAGCTGCATTAATGAATCGGCCAACGCGCGGGGAGAGGCGGTTTGCGTATTGGG
CGCCAGGGTGGTTTTTCTTTTCACCAGTGAGACGGGCAACAGCTGATTGCCCTTCACCGCCTGGCCCTGA
GAGAGTTGCAGCAAGCGGTCCACGCTGGTTTGCCCCAGCAGGCGAAAATCCTGTTTGATGGTGGTTAACG
GCGGGATATAACATGAGCTGTCTTCGGTATCGTCGTATCCCACTACCGAGATATCCGCACCAACGCGCAG
CCCGGACTCGGTAATGGCGCGCATTGCGCCCAGCGCCATCTGATCGTTGGCAACCAGCATCGCAGTGGGA
ACGATGCCCTCATTCAGCATTTGCATGGTTTGTTGAAAACCGGACATGGCACTCCAGTCGCCTTCCCGTT
CCGCTATCGGCTGAATTTGATTGCGAGTGAGATATTTATGCCAGCCAGCCAGACGCAGACGCGCCGAGAC
AGAACTTAATGGGCCCGCTAACAGCGCGATTTGCTGGTGACCCAATGCGACCAGATGCTCCACGCCCAGT
CGCGTACCGTCTTCATGGGAGAAAATAATACTGTTGATGGGTGTCTGGTCAGAGACATCAAGAAATAACG
CCGGAACATTAGTGCAGGCAGCTTCCACAGCAATGGCATCCTGGTCATCCAGCGGATAGTTAATGATCAG
CCCACTGACGCGTTGCGCGAGAAGATTGTGCACCGCCGCTTTACAGGCTTCGACGCCGCTTCGTTCTACC
ATCGACACCACCACGCTGGCACCCAGTTGATCGGCGCGAGATTTAATCGCCGCGACAATTTGCGACGGCG
CGTGCAGGGCCAGACTGGAGGTGGCAACGCCAATCAGCAACGACTGTTTGCCCGCCAGTTGTTGTGCCAC
GCGGTTGGGAATGTAATTCAGCTCCGCCATCGCCGCTTCCACTTTTTCCCGCGTTTTCGCAGAAACGTGG
CTGGCCTGGTTCACCACGCGGGAAACGGTCTGATAAGAGACACCGGCATACTCTGCGACATCGTATAACG
TTACTGGTTTCACATTCACCACCCTGAATTGACTCTCTTCCGGGCGCTATCATGCCATACCGCGAAAGGT
TTTGCGCCATTCGATGGTGTCCGGGATCTCGACGCTCTCCCTTATGCGACTCCTGCATTAGGAAGCAGCC
CAGTAGTAGGTTGAGGCCGTTGAGCACCGCCGCCGCAAGGAATGGTGCATGCAAGGAGATGGCGCCCAAC
AGTCCCCCGGCCACGGGGCCTGCCACCATACCCACGCCGAAACAAGCGCTCATGAGCCCGAAGTGGCGAG
CCCGATCTTCCCCATCGGTGATGTCGGCGATATAGGCGCCAGCAACCGCACCTGTGGCGCCGGTGATGCC
GGCCACGATGCGTCCGGCGTAGAGGATCGAGATCTCGATCCCGCGAAATTAATACGACTCACTATAGGGG
AATTGTGAGCGGATAACAATTCCCCACTAGTAATAATTTTGTTTAACTTTAAGAAGGAGATATACCATGG
CCCCTATACTAGGTTATTGGAAAATTAAGGGCCTTGTGCAACCCACTCGACTTCTTTTGGAATATCTTGA
AGAAAAATATGAAGAGCATTTGTATGAGCGCGATGAAGGTGATAAATGGCGAAACAAAAAGTTTGAATTG
GGTTTGGAGTTTCCCAATCTTCCTTATTATATTGATGGTGATGTTAAATTAACACAGTCTATGGCCATCA
TACGTTATATAGCTGACAAGCACAACATGTTGGGTGGTTGTCCAAAAGAGCGTGCAGAGATTTCAATGCT
TGAAGGAGCGGTTTTGGATATTAGATACGGTGTTTCGAGAATTGCATATAGTAAAGACTTTGAAACTCTC
AAAGTTGATTTTCTTAGCAAGCTACCTGAAATGCTGAAAATGTTCGAAGATCGTTTATGTCATAAAACAT
ATTTAAATGGTGATCATGTAACCCATCCTGACTTCATGTTGTATGACGCTCTTGATGTTGTTTTATACAT
GGACCCAATGTGCCTGGATGCGTTCCCAAAATTAGTTTGTTTTAAAAAACGTATTGAAGCTATCCCACAA
ATTGATAAGTACTTGAAATCCAGCAAGTATATAGCATGGCCTTTGCAGGGCTGGCAAGCCACGTTTGGTG
GTGGCGACCATCCGCCAAAATCGGATGGTACCGGCAGCGGCCTGGAAGTTCTGTTCCAGGGGCCCCATAA
TGCATATGGAGCAGGAGAAGGTGTACCAGTGGATCAATGAGCTGGCCCATCCGGACACGCGTGAAACCGC
TCTGCTCGAGCTAAGCAAGAAGCGTGAGACGGACCTGGCCCCCATGCTGTGGAACAGCTTCGGGACCGCC
TGCGCCCTGTTGCAGGAGATTGTTAACATCTACCCATCGATAACGCCGCCCACTTTGACGGCCCACCAGT
CGAACCGCGTGTGCAACGCCCTGGCGCTGCTGCAGTGCGTCGCCTCGCACCCGGAGACTCGCACGGCCTT
CCTGCAGGCCCAGATACCGCTGTACTTGTACCCTTTCTTGTCGACCACGTCCAAGACCAGGCCCTTCGAG
TACTTGCGCCTGACCAGTTTGGGCGTGATTGGTGCTCTGGTCAAGACCGACGAACAGGAGGTGATCACCT
TTCTGCTGACCACCGAGATCGTGCCCCTTTGTCTGAGCATCATGGACAGCGGATCGGAGCTGAGCAAGAC
TGTGGCCACTTTCATCATCCAGAAGATCCTGCTCGATGAGTCGGGTCTGTCGTACATCTGCCAGACCTAC
GAACGCTTTTCGCACGTGGCCATCACCCTGGGCAAAATGGTCATCCAGCTGGCGAAGGATCCATGCGCCC
GGCTGTTGAAGCATGTGGTGCGCTGCTATCTGCGTCTTTCGGACAATACACGCGCTCGCAAGGCCCTGGG
ACAGTGTCTGCCCGATCAGCTGCGTGACGGCACCTTTGCGCTGTGCCTGCAAGAGGACAAGTCGACCAAG
CAGTGGCTGCAGATGCTGCTCAAGAACCTGGAACTCGGCTGATCTAGAGCTAGCCCTAGGAGATCCGGCT
GCTAACAAAGCCCGAAAGGAAGCTGAGTTGGCTGCTGCCACCGCTGAGCAATAACTAGCATAACCCCTTG
GGGCCTCTAAACGGGTCTTGAGGGGTTTTTTGCTGAAAGGAGGAACTATATCCGGATATCCCGCAAGAGG
CCCGGCAGTACCGGCATAACCAAGCCTATGCCTACAGCATCCAGGGTGACGGTGCCGAGGATGACGATGA
GCGCATTGTTAGATTTCATACACGGTGCCTGACTGCGTTAGCAATTTAACTGTGATAAACTACCGCATTA
AAGCTTATCGATGATAAGCTGTCAAACATGAGAA
